Addgene plasmid #133186: pOPS0545
Purpose: Reporter plasmid with a 12-nucleotide specific "barcode" sequence. This plasmid is not available as an individual bacterial stab, but can be requested as part of the Plasmid-ID Kit (Kit #1000000168 ).
Depositing lab: Philip Poole. Depositing organization: University of Oxford. Publication: Optimizing Rhizobium-legume symbioses by simultaneous measurement of rhizobial competitiveness and N2 fixation in nodules. Mendoza-Suarez MA, Geddes BA, Sanchez-Canizares C, Ramirez-Gonzalez RH, Kirchhelle C, Jorrin B, Poole PS. Proc Natl Acad Sci U S A. 2020 May 5;117(18):9822-9831. doi: 10.1073/pnas.1921225117. Epub 2020 Apr 21. PubMed 32317381.
Backbone
  Vector backbone: pOGG026 (Addgene ID 113992)
  Vector type: Bacterial Expression
Growth in bacteria
  Bacterial resistance: Kanamycin, 50 μg/mL
  Growth temperature: 37°C
  Growth strain: ST18 (S17 delta pir delta hemA)
  Copy number: Low Copy
Gene/Insert
  Gene/Insert name: PU module (PsNifH from pOGG043), SC module (sfGFP from pOGG037), and T module (GTCGACAGAGGA and universal primer binding site)
  Species: Synthetic
  Mutation: Domesticated for Golden Gate cloning
  Cloning method: Unknown
Terms and licenses: Academic/Nonprofit Terms; Industry Terms: Not Available to Industry
Depositor comments: The only difference is the sequence: GTCGACAGAGGA . Please note that this plasmid may require a unique bacterial strain, so make sure to confirm that you can also obtain the appropriate growth strain. Please contact us or contact our distributors if you have any questions. This plasmid is not available as an individual bacterial stab, but can be requested as part of the Plasmid-ID Kit (Kit #1000000168 ).
How to cite: pOPS0545 was a gift from Philip Poole (Addgene plasmid # 133186)
