[The description below was written by a language model from this plasmid's Addgene catalogue record and pLannotate feature annotations shown in this document.]
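Description:
pOPS0545 is a low-copy, broad-host-range bacterial reporter plasmid of about 7 kb, assembled by Golden Gate cloning into the pOGG026 backbone. It is one member of a kit of otherwise identical "Plasmid-ID" constructs. The backbone is an RK2/incP-type minireplicon: oriV together with the trans-acting replication gene trfA provides replication in diverse Gram-negative bacteria, and an incP oriT allows conjugative mobilisation from a donor strain that supplies transfer functions, consistent with the recorded ST18 host. Stable inheritance without continuous selection is supported by the par region, comprising the parDE toxin-antitoxin addiction system and the parA and parB partition genes. Selection is by kanamycin through aphA1 (nptI). Short fragments annotated as Tn5 transposase, CloDF13 origin and lacZα appear to be backbone or cloning remnants rather than functional elements.

The payload consists of three domesticated modules. The promoter module is PsNifH, a nifH promoter, which the automated annotation did not detect but which presumably lies in the unannotated stretch upstream of the reporter. The coding module is superfolder GFP. The terminator module carries a unique 12-nucleotide barcode next to a universal primer binding site. Lambda t0 and rrnB T1 terminators help insulate the cassette from surrounding transcription. Because nifH is a nitrogenase gene, fluorescence serves as a readout of nitrogen-fixation gene expression. The barcode, the only feature that differs among kit members, lets individually tagged strains be identified in mixed populations by amplification and sequencing. The associated publication used this design to measure rhizobial competitiveness for nodule occupancy and N2 fixation in legume nodules simultaneously.
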