Features (pLannotate 1.2.2; 14 found; start..end, strand, type, name):
      9..103     +  terminator     lambda t0 terminator: transcription terminator from phage lambda
    213..1025    +  CDS            aphA1: KKA1_ECOLX - Also known as nptI. Protein inferred from homology: Swiss-Prot protein existence level 3. Resistance to kanamycin and structurally-related aminoglycosides, including amikacin. From Escherichia coli.
   1179..1287    +  oriT           oriT: incP origin of transfer
   1348..2496    -  CDS            trfA: trans-acting replication protein that binds to and activates oriV
   2548..2829    -  CDS            tnpA (fragment): TN5P_ECOLX - Also known as tnp. Experimental evidence at protein level: Swiss-Prot protein existence level 1. Mediates transposition of transposon Tn5 by a 'cut and paste' mechanism. First, the monomeric transposase binds the 19 bp inverted DNA repeats flanking the transposon. Then, dimerization of the DNA- bound transposase creates a synaptic DNA complex. After nicking of the first DNA strand, excision of the transposon proceeds through a series of intermediates. The transposase then mediates the insertion of the transposon at a new site by strand transfer. The activity of the wild- type tran
   2889..3420    -  rep_origin     oriV: incP origin of replication
   3476..3511    -  rep_origin     CloDF13 ori (fragment): Plasmids containing the CloDF13 (CDF) origin of replication can be propagated in E. coli cells that contain additional plasmids with compatible origins.
   3635..3943    -  CDS            parE: PARE_ECOLX - Experimental evidence at protein level: Swiss-Prot protein existence level 1. Toxin component of a type II toxin-antitoxin (TA) system involved in plasmid partition. Acts by inhibiting DNA gyrase, converting supercoiled plasmid DNA into a singly cleaved linear form in an ATP-dependent fashion. To do so it probably interacts with one of the gyrase subunits. Gyrase inhibition is prevented by antitoxin ParD, and is reversed in vitro by incubation with ParD. In cells that have lost the plasmid filamentation and growth inhibition occur; this is suppressed when ParD is supplied in trans
   3943..4191    -  CDS            parD: PARD_ECOLX - Experimental evidence at protein level: Swiss-Prot protein existence level 1. Antitoxin component of a type II toxin-antitoxin (TA) system involved in plasmid partition. Inhibits the anti-DNA gyrase activity of toxin ParE; reverses and restores gyrase catalytic activity in vitro. The parDE operon alone is capable of stabilizing an RK2-derived minireplicon under defined growth conditions in several different Gram- negative bacteria. It does so by the post-segregational killing (PSK) of plasmid-free cells, also referred to as a plasmid addiction system. Binds its own promoter, autor
   4320..5162    +  CDS            parB: PARB4_ECOLX - Protein predicted: Swiss-Prot protein existence level 4. Involved in plasmid partition. From Escherichia coli.
   5126..5782    +  CDS            parA: PARA4_ECOLX - Protein inferred from homology: Swiss-Prot protein existence level 3. Involved in plasmid partition. From Escherichia coli.
   5942..6028    -  terminator     rrnB T1 terminator: Escherichia coli rrnB; transcription terminator T1 from the E. coli rrnB gene
   6275..6988    +  CDS            superfolder GFP: GFP variant that folds robustly even when fused to poorly folded proteins (Pédelacq et al., 2006)
   7008..7030    +  CDS            lacZα (fragment): LacZα fragment of β-galactosidase; lacZ fragment
>Addgene plasmid #133186 | pOPS0545 | addgene full sequence | sequence record 275291 | Addgene NGS Result
CGCTCTTGGACTCCTGTTGATAGATCCAGTAATGACCTCAGAACTCCATCTGGATTTGTTCAGAACGCTC
GGTTGCCGCCGGGCGTTTTTTATTGGTGAGAATCCAGGCAATTGTGTCTCAAAATCTCTGATGTTACATT
GCACAAGATAAAAATATATCATCATGAACAATAAAACTGTCTGCTTACATAAACAGTAATACAAGGGGTG
TTATGAGCCATATTCAGCGTGAAACGAGCTGTAGCCGTCCGCGTCTGAACAGCAACATGGATGCGGATCT
GTATGGCTATAAATGGGCGCGTGATAACGTGGGTCAGAGCGGCGCGACCATTTATCGTCTGTATGGCAAA
CCGGATGCGCCGGAACTGTTTCTGAAACATGGCAAAGGCAGCGTGGCGAACGATGTGACCGATGAAATGG
TGCGTCTGAACTGGCTGACCGAATTTATGCCGCTGCCGACCATTAAACATTTTATTCGCACCCCGGATGA
TGCGTGGCTGCTGACCACCGCGATTCCGGGCAAAACCGCGTTTCAGGTGCTGGAAGAATATCCGGATAGC
GGCGAAAACATTGTGGATGCGCTGGCCGTGTTTCTGCGTCGTCTGCATAGCATTCCGGTGTGCAACTGCC
CGTTTAACAGCGATCGTGTGTTTCGTCTGGCCCAGGCGCAGAGCCGTATGAACAACGGCCTGGTGGATGC
GAGCGATTTTGATGATGAACGTAACGGCTGGCCGGTGGAACAGGTGTGGAAAGAAATGCATAAACTGCTG
CCGTTTAGCCCGGATAGCGTGGTGACCCACGGCGATTTTAGCCTGGATAACCTGATTTTCGATGAAGGCA
AACTGATTGGCTGCATTGATGTGGGCCGTGTGGGCATTGCGGATCGTTATCAGGATCTGGCCATTCTGTG
GAACTGCCTGGGCGAATTTAGCCCGAGCCTGCAAAAACGTCTGTTTCAGAAATATGGCATTGATAATCCG
GATATGAACAAACTGCAATTTCATCTGATGCTGGATGAATTTTTCTAATAATTAATTGAACTACTTTTCC
GCTGCATAACCCTGCTTCGGGGTCATTATAGCGATTTTTTCGGTATATCCATCCTTTTTCGCACGATATA
CAGGATTTTGCCAAAGGGTTCGTGTAGACTTTCCTTGGTGTATCCAACGGCGTCAGCCGGGCAGGATAGG
TGAAGTAGGCCCACCCGCGAGCGGGTGTTCCTTCTTCACTGTCCCTTATTCGCACCTGGCGGTGCTCAAC
GGGAATCCTGCTCTGCGAGGCTGGCCGTAGGCCGGCCGCGATGCAGGTGGCTGCTGAACCCCCAGCCGGA
ACTGACCCCACAAGGCCCTAGCGTTTGCAATGCACCAGGTCATCATTGACCCAGGCGTGTTCCACCAGGC
CGCTGCCTCGCAACTCTTCGCAGGCTTCGCCGACCTGCTCGCGCCACTTCTTCACGCGGGTGGAATCCGA
TCCGCACATGAGGCGGAAGGTTTCCAGCTTGAGCGGGTACGGCTCCCGGTGCGAGCTGAAATAGTCGAAC
ATCCGTCGGGCCGTCGGCGACAGCTTGCGGTACTTCTCCCATATGAATTTCGTGTAGTGGTCGCCAGCAA
ACAGCACGACGATTTCCTCGTCGATCAGGACCTGGCAACGGGACGTTTTCTTGCCACGGTCCAGGACGCG
GAAGCGGTGCAGCAGCGACACCGATTCCAGGTGCCCAACGCGGTCGGACGTGAAGCCCATCGCCGTCGCC
TGTAGGCGCGACAGGCATTCCTCGGCCTTCGTGTAATACCGGCCATTGATCGACCAGCCCAGGTCCTGGC
AAAGCTCGTAGAACGTGAAGGTGATCGGCTCGCCGATAGGGGTGCGCTTCGCGTACTCCAACACCTGCTG
CCACACCAGTTCGTCATCGTCGGCCCGCAGCTCGACGCCGGTGTAGGTGATCTTCACGTCCTTGTTGACG
TGGAAAATGACCTTGTTTTGCAGCGCCTCGCGCGGGATTTTCTTGTTGCGCGTGGTGAACAGGGCAGAGC
GGGCCGTGTCGTTTGGCATCGCTCGCATCGTGTCCGGCCACGGCGCAATATCGAACAAGGAAAGCTGCAT
TTCCTTGATCTGCTGCTTCGTGTGTTTCAGCAACGCGGCCTGCTTGGCTTCGCTGACCTGTTTTGCCAGG
TCCTCGCCGGCGGTTTTTCGCTTCTTGGTCGTCATAGTTCCTCGCGTGTCGATGGTCATCGACTTCGCCA
AACCTGCCGCCTCCTGTTCGAGCCGACGCGAACGCTCCACGGCGGCCGATGGCGCGGGCAGGGCAGGGGG
AGCCAGTTGCACGCTGTCGCGCTCGATCTTGGCCGTAGCTTGCTGGACTATCGAGCCGACGGACTGGAAG
GTTTCGCGGGGCGCACGCATGACGGTGCGGCTTGCGATGGTTTCGGCATCCTCGGCGGAAAACCCCGCGT
CGATCAGTTCTTGCCTGTATGCCTTCCGGTCAAACGTCCGATTCATTCACCCTCCTTGCGGGATTGCCCC
GGAATTAATTCCCCGGATCGATCCGTCGATCTTGATCCCCTGCGCCATCAGATCCTTGGCGGCAAGAAAG
CCATCCAGTTTACTTTGCAGGGCTTCCCAACCTTACCAGAGGGCGCCCCAGCTGGCAATTCCGGTTCGCT
TGCTGTCCATAAAACCGCCCAGTCTAGCTATCGCCATGTAAGCCCACTGCAAGCTACCTGCTTTCTCTTT
GCGCTTGCGTTTTCCCTTGTCCAGATAGCCCAGTAGCTGACATTCATCCGGGGTCAGCACCGTTTCTGCG
GACTGGCTTTCTACGTGGCTGCCATTTTTGGGGTGAGGCCGTTCGCGGCCGAGGGGCGCAGCCCCTGGGG
GGATGGGAGGCCCGCGTTAGCGGGCCGGGAGGGTTCGAGAAGGGGGGGCACCCCCCTTCGGCGTGCGCGG
TCACGCGCACAGGGCGCAGCCCTGGTTAAAAACAAGGTTTATAAATATTGGTTTAAAAGCAGGTTAAAAG
ACAGGTTAGCGGTGGCCGAAAAACGGGCGGAAACCCTTGCAAATGCTGGATTTTCTGCCTGTGGACAGCC
CCTCAAATGTCAATAGGTGCGCCCCTCATCTGTCAGCACTCTGCCCCTCAAGTGTCAAGGATCGCGCCCC
TCATCTGTCAGTAGTCGCGCCCCTCAAGTGTCAATACCGCAGGGCACTTATCCCCAGGCTTGTCCACATC
ATCTGTGGGAAACTCGCGTAAAATCAGGCGTTTTCGCCGATTTGCGAGGCTGGCCAGCTCCACGTCGCCG
GCCGAAATCGAGCCTGCCCCTCATCTGTCAACGCCGCGCCGGGTGAGTCGGCCCCTCAAGTGTCAACGTC
CGCCCCTCATCTGTCAGTGAGGGCCAAGTTTTCCGCGAGGTATCCACAACGCCGGCGGCCCTACATGGCT
CTGCTGTAGTGAGTGGGTTGCGCTCCGGCAGCGGTCCTGATCCCCCGCAGAAAAAAAGGATCTCAAGAAG
ATCCTTTGATCTTTTCTACATTACTGCATGAGCTTGTGGAAGTGTGCTGAGCATAAATGATTCTCCTAGC
TGTTCTTTGGGTAAGTACGCCATCAGGACGTTGTGAGTGGCGCGATTTTTAGCGGCTGAAATCAGCCCTT
GAGCCTGTCGGCAAGTCGCGTCATGAGGTCCATGCGCTCATGCAGGATCGCCACGACCAACGCGGGTTCG
CCCGCACGCGGCAGGCAAAAAACGTAGTGGTGTTCGCAGCGGGCCATCCGCAGCGCGGGAAAGAGTTCGC
TCATGTCCTTAAACGGGCCTTCGCCGGCGGCAAGCCTGGCTATGCCCTGTTCCAGCTTAGCGATATAGCG
GCGCACCTGCGCCGCGCCCCACTCCCGGCGCGTGTAGCGGATGATGCCGCGTAGATCGGCTTCGGCCTCA
GCCGTGAGGATGTAGGCCGTCAAGCGCGATCCCCGCTGAGTTCTTCATCAAGAATTTCGCCGACGCTCTT
GGTGGACACCTTGCCGGCAAGCCCATCGTTGATGCGGTTCCCCAGCATGGTTTTCAGTTCCTGCCATGCC
TGATCGGCATCAGCGTCACCGGGGAACAGACGTTCGAGGGCGTATTGCTTAATGGTCTTGCCCTGCAAGG
CGGCCAGGGCTTTCAGGCTCTGGTGCTGCTGGTCCGTCATGTCGATTGTCAGGCGGCTCATTGGATAACC
TCCATAAAATACACGTAACCACATTAGCACATATGTGGGCGTGAGGCTACAGCGCGAGGCGCATTAAGGT
CGGGAAAATGCGCTAGGCGCATTTAAATTGCGTATTGCTGTAATGCGCCATGCCGGCTAGACTAGGCCCA
AATGGGTATACCCAATTTGACCAAGGGGGACGCGATGAGGGCGGCCAAGCACTACCGACAACTTCTATCC
ATCGACTTCAACATCGAGGCGCTGGCCTTCGTGCCTGGACCCGACGGCACACGCGGCCGGCGCATCCACG
TCCTGGGGCGCGAGGTCCGCGACCGGCCCGGCCTGGTCGAGTACCTTTCGCCGGCGTTCGGCTCGCGGGT
GGCGCTGGACGGCTACTGCAAGGCCAATTTCGATGCAGTGCTGCACCTGGCGTACCCCGATCATCAGCAA
TGGGGCCACGCATGAAGCGCCGAAGCTACGCCATGCTGCGCGCCGCTGCCGCGCTGGCCGTCCTGGTCGT
TGCCTCGCCGGCATGGGCCGAGCTGCGCGGCGAGGTCGTGCGCATCATCGACGGCGACACCATCGACGTG
CTGGTAGACAAGCAGCCGGTGCGCGTGCGCCTGGTGGACATTGACGCGCCGGAAAAGCGGCAAGCCTTCG
GCGAACGTGCGCGCCAGGCGCTGGCCGGCATGGTGTTCCGCCGGCACGTCCTGGTCGACGAGAAGGACAC
CGACCGTTACGGCCGCACGCTGGGCACCGTCTGGGTCAACATGGAGCTGGCCAGCCGGCCGCCGCAGCCG
CGCAACGTCAACGCCGCGATGGTTCACCAGGGCATGGCGTGGGCCTATCGCTTCCACGGCCGCGCGGCCG
ACCCTGAAATGCTGCGGCTCGAACAGGAGGCGCGAGGCAAGCGCGTCGGCCTCTGGTCCGATCCGCACGC
CGTCGAGCCGTGGAAATGGCGACGCGAGAGCAACAACCGGAGGGACGAAGGTTGAAGGTCGCCCGCATCT
ACCTGCGCGCCAGTACGGACGAGCAGAATCTTGAACGCCAGGAGAGCCTTGTAGCGGCCACGCGGGCCGC
CGGGTACTACGTCGCCGGCATCTACCGCGAGAAGGCGTCCGGCGCACGCGCCGACCGGCCCGAGCTGCTG
CGCATGATCGCGGACCTGCAACCTGGTGAAGTCGTCGTTGCGGAGAAGATCGACCGCATCAGCCGCTTGC
CGTTGGCCGAGGCCGAGCGCCTGGTTGCGTCGATCCGGGCCAAAGGGGCCAAGCTGGCCGTGCCTGGCGT
GGTGGACCTGTCGGAGCTGGCCGCCGAGGCGAACGGAGTGGCGAAAATCGTTCTGGAATCCGTCCAGGAC
ATGCTTTTGAAGCTCGCCTTGCAGATGGCCCGCGACGACTACGAGGATCGGCGCGAGCGTCAACGTCAGG
GTGTCCAGTTGGCGAAGGCCGCCGGCCGCTACACCGGCCGCAAACGTGACGCCGGCATGCACGACCGCAT
CATCACGCTTCGCTCCGGCGGATCGAGCATTGCCAAGACGGCCAAGCTGGTCGGATGCAGCCCGAGCCAG
GTCAAACGAGTGTGGGCGGCCTGGAACGCGCAGCAGCAAAAATAAAGCCGGGCAGTGCCCGGCTTTTCTC
ACCTTTTCGCGTCCCGCAGGGCCGCTGCGAGCGCCCTACCTAGATCCTCGCTTTCCCCCTCGGTGTAGTC
CGGCCAGGGCACGAAGGGCGCGGATGCGAACCTGTTGAGCAGGTCAGATCTAGGGCGGCGGATTTGTCCT
ACTCAGGAGAGCGTTCACCGACAAACAACAGATAAAACGAAAGGCCCAGTCTTTCGACTGAGCCTTTCGT
TTTATTTGATGCCTGCCGAATTCGGATCCGGAGCTCGACACGACATTGTCGTCACCTTTGTCGGGTCCGC
GACAAGCTTTTTGTTCCTCGATCCCGTATGTTTTCGCCTAAATATCTGAAACAGCAGCAAATTATTTTTC
GTTAGCTCAATCGGCCCACTTGGCACGAGTCTTGAAATTTATTGCGAGGCGGCGGAGCTGCCGGCCGCAT
CCGTGCGGCATAACCACGGTTGTGAACAAATGAAGGAAGGCCAAATGCGTAAAGGCGAAGAGCTGTTCAC
TGGTGTCGTCCCTATTCTGGTGGAACTGGATGGTGATGTCAACGGTCATAAGTTTTCCGTGCGTGGCGAG
GGTGAAGGTGACGCAACTAATGGTAAACTGACGCTGAAGTTCATCTGTACTACTGGTAAACTGCCGGTAC
CTTGGCCGACTCTGGTAACGACGCTGACTTATGGTGTTCAGTGCTTTGCTCGTTATCCGGACCATATGAA
GCAGCATGACTTCTTCAAGTCCGCCATGCCGGAAGGCTATGTGCAGGAACGCACGATTTCCTTTAAGGAT
GACGGCACGTACAAAACGCGTGCGGAAGTGAAATTTGAAGGCGATACCCTGGTAAACCGCATTGAGCTGA
AAGGCATTGACTTTAAAGAAGATGGCAATATCCTGGGCCATAAGCTGGAATACAATTTTAACAGCCACAA
TGTTTACATCACCGCCGATAAACAAAAAAATGGCATTAAAGCGAATTTTAAAATTCGCCACAACGTTGAG
GATGGCAGCGTGCAGCTGGCTGATCACTACCAGCAAAACACTCCAATCGGTGATGGTCCTGTTCTGCTGC
CAGACAATCACTATCTGAGCACGCAAAGCGTTCTGTCTAAAGATCCGAACGAGAAACGCGATCATATGGT
TCTGCTGGAGTTCGTAACCGCAGCGGGCATCACGCATGGTATGGATGAACTGTACAAATGAGCTTGTCGA
CAGAGGACGTTTTACAACGTCGTGACTGGG
